Addgene plasmid #224591: FAM177A1-Halo
Purpose: For expression of FAM177A1-Halo in mammalian cells
Depositing lab: Pietro De Camilli. Depositing organization: Yale University. Publication: VPS13B is localized at the cis-trans Golgi complex interface and is a functional partner of FAM177A1. Ugur B, Schueder F, Shin J, Hanna MG, Wu Y, Leonzino M, Su M, McAdow AR, Wilson C, Postlethwait J, Solnica-Krezel L, Bewersdorf J, De Camilli P. bioRxiv [Preprint]. 2023 Dec 18:2023.12.18.572081. doi: 10.1101/2023.12.18.572081. PubMed 38187698.
Backbone
  Vector backbone: pcDNA3.1
  Vector type: Mammalian Expression
Growth in bacteria
  Bacterial resistance: Ampicillin, 100 μg/mL
  Growth temperature: 37°C
  Growth strain: DH5alpha
  Copy number: Unknown
Gene/Insert
  Gene/Insert name: FAM177A1
  Species: H. sapiens (human)
  Entrez Gene: FAM177A1 (a.k.a. C14orf24)
  Promoter: CMV
  Tag / fusion protein: HALO
  Cloning method: Gibson Cloning
  Sequencing primers: 5′ CGCAAATGGGCGGTAGGCGTG
Resource information
  A portion of this plasmid was derived from a plasmid made by: Cloned from Genscript FAM177A1-FLAG
Terms and licenses: Academic/Nonprofit Terms; Industry Terms: Not Available to Industry
Depositor comments: Please visit https://doi.org/10.1101/2023.12.18.572081 for bioRxiv preprint.
How to cite: FAM177A1-Halo was a gift from Pietro De Camilli (Addgene plasmid # 224591 ; http://n2t.net/addgene:224591 ; RRID:Addgene_224591)
