[The description below was written by a language model from this plasmid's Addgene catalogue record and pLannotate feature annotations shown in this document.]
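Description:
FAM177A1-Halo is a mammalian expression plasmid of about 7 kb built on the pcDNA3.1 backbone, designed to produce human FAM177A1 (also known as C14orf24) fused to HaloTag. It is maintained in E. coli through a high-copy ColE1/pUC-type origin and selected with ampicillin via the β-lactamase gene and its own promoter. An f1 phage origin is also present. The backbone carries the usual pcDNA3.1 mammalian selection cassette, in which the SV40 enhancer/early promoter drives the neomycin phosphotransferase gene followed by an SV40 polyadenylation signal, which in principle allows G418 selection of stable transfectants. Short lacI, lac promoter/operator, ble, bom and truncated HIV-1 LTR annotations are small fragments. They appear to be backbone remnants or sequence-similarity hits rather than functional elements.

The expression unit consists of the CMV immediate-early enhancer and promoter, a T7 promoter just upstream of the insert, the FAM177A1 coding sequence, the HaloTag coding sequence and the bovine growth hormone polyadenylation signal. In the feature table, HaloTag lies directly downstream of FAM177A1 on the same strand, separated by only a short linker, so the tag sits at the C-terminus of the protein. HaloTag is a modified bacterial dehalogenase that bonds covalently to chloroalkane ligands, so the fusion can be labelled in cells with cell-permeable fluorescent dyes. The insert was assembled by Gibson cloning from a commercially sourced FAM177A1-FLAG construct. The associated study concerns the Golgi localisation of VPS13B and its functional partnership with FAM177A1, which suggests the plasmid is used to image FAM177A1 localisation in transfected mammalian cells.
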