Features (pLannotate 1.2.2; 21 found; start..end, strand, type, name):
      1..589     +  rep_origin     ori: high-copy-number ColE1/pMB1/pBR322/pUC origin of replication
    772..864     +  CDS            lacI (fragment): lac repressor; lacI; The lac repressor binds to the lac operator to inhibit transcription in E. coli. This inhibition can be relieved by adding lactose or isopropyl-β-D-thiogalactopyranoside (IPTG).
    877..898     +  protein_bind   CAP binding site: CAP binding activates transcription in the presence of cAMP. E. coli catabolite activator protein
    913..943     +  promoter       lac promoter: promoter for the E. coli lac operon
    951..967     +  protein_bind   lac operator: The lac repressor binds to the lac operator to inhibit transcription in E. coli. This inhibition can be relieved by adding lactose or isopropyl-β-D-thiogalactopyranoside (IPTG). lac repressor encoded by lacI
   1040..1161    -  polyA_signal   SV40 poly(A) signal: SV40 polyadenylation signal
   1156..1314    -  CDS            ble (fragment): BLE_KLEPN - Experimental evidence at protein level: Swiss-Prot protein existence level 1. Binding protein with a strong affinity to the bleomycin family of antibiotics. Binds to CL990; an antimitotic-antibiotic compound. From Klebsiella pneumoniae.
   1338..2129    -  CDS            neo: KKA2_KLEPN - Also known as kan, nptII. Experimental evidence at protein level: Swiss-Prot protein existence level 1. Resistance to kanamycin, neomycin, paromomycin, ribostamycin, butirosin and gentamicin B. From Klebsiella pneumoniae.
   2196..2525    -  promoter       SV40 promoter: SV40 enhancer and early promoter
   2539..2967    -  rep_origin     f1 ori (sequence partly withheld): f1 bacteriophage origin of replication; arrow indicates direction of (+) strand synthesis
   2988..3009    -  promoter       SV40 promoter (fragment): SV40 enhancer and early promoter
   3013..3237    -  polyA_signal   bGH poly(A) signal: bovine growth hormone polyadenylation signal
   3263..4153    -  CDS            HaloTag®: modified bacterial dehalogenase that forms covalent bonds with chloroalkane derivatives
   4166..4804    -  CDS            FAM177A1: F177A_HUMAN - Also known as C14orf24. Experimental evidence at protein level: Swiss-Prot protein existence level 1. From Homo sapiens (Human).
   4933..4951    -  promoter       T7 promoter: promoter for bacteriophage T7 RNA polymerase
   4967..5000    -  LTR            5' LTR (truncated) (fragment): truncated 5' long terminal repeat (LTR) from HIV-1
   4996..5199    -  promoter       CMV promoter: human cytomegalovirus (CMV) immediate early promoter
   5200..5579    -  enhancer       CMV enhancer: human cytomegalovirus immediate early enhancer
   5734..5786    +  misc_feature   bom (fragment): basis of mobility region from pBR322
   5845..5949    +  promoter       AmpR promoter: bla
   5950..6810    +  CDS            AmpR: β-lactamase; bla; confers resistance to ampicillin, carbenicillin, and related antibiotics
>Addgene plasmid #224591 | FAM177A1-Halo | addgene full sequence | sequence record 462275 | Addgene Long Read Sequencing Result
TTGAGATCCTTTTTTTCTGCGCGTAATCTGCTGCTTGCAAACAAAAAAACCACCGCTACCAGCGGTGGTT
TGTTTGCCGGATCAAGAGCTACCAACTCTTTTTCCGAAGGTAACTGGCTTCAGCAGAGCGCAGATACCAA
ATACTGTTCTTCTAGTGTAGCCGTAGTTAGGCCACCACTTCAAGAACTCTGTAGCACCGCCTACATACCT
CGCTCTGCTAATCCTGTTACCAGTGGCTGCTGCCAGTGGCGATAAGTCGTGTCTTACCGGGTTGGACTCA
AGACGATAGTTACCGGATAAGGCGCAGCGGTCGGGCTGAACGGGGGGTTCGTGCACACAGCCCAGCTTGG
AGCGAACGACCTACACCGAACTGAGATACCTACAGCGTGAGCTATGAGAAAGCGCCACGCTTCCCGAAGG
GAGAAAGGCGGACAGGTATCCGGTAAGCGGCAGGGTCGGAACAGGAGAGCGCACGAGGGAGCTTCCAGGG
GGAAACGCCTGGTATCTTTATAGTCCTGTCGGGTTTCGCCACCTCTGACTTGAGCGTCGATTTTTGTGAT
GCTCGTCAGGGGGGCGGAGCCTATGGAAAAACGCCAGCAACGCGGCCTTTTTACGGTTCCTGGCCTTTTG
CTGGCCTTTTGCTCACATGTTCTTTCCTGCGTTATCCCCTGATTCTGTGGATAACCGTATTACCGCCTTT
GAGTGAGCTGATACCGCTCGCCGCAGCCGAACGACCGAGCGCAGCGAGTCAGTGAGCGAGGAAGCGGAAG
AGCGCCCAATACGCAAACCGCCTCTCCCCGCGCGTTGGCCGATTCATTAATGCAGCTGGCACGACAGGTT
TCCCGACTGGAAAGCGGGCAGTGAGCGCAACGCAATTAATGTGAGTTAGCTCACTCATTAGGCACCCCAG
GCTTTACACTTTATGCTTCCGGCTCGTATGTTGTGTGGAATTGTGAGCGGATAACAATTTCACACAGGAA
ACAGCTATGACCATGATTACGCCAAGCTCTAGCTAGAGGTCGACGGTATACAGACATGATAAGATACATT
GATGAGTTTGGACAAACCACAACTAGAATGCAGTGAAAAAAATGCTTTATTTGTGAAATTTGTGATGCTA
TTGCTTTATTTGTAACCATTATAAGCTGCAATAAACAAGTTGGGGTGGGCGAAGAACTCCAGCATGAGAT
CCCCGCGCTGGAGGATCATCCAGCCGGCGTCCCGGAAAACGATTCCGAAGCCCAACCTTTCATAGAAGGC
GGCGGTGGAATCGAAATCTCGTGATGGCAGGTTGGGCGTCGCTTGGTCGGTCATTTCGAACCCCAGAGTC
CCGCTCAGAAGAACTCGTCAAGAAGGCGATAGAAGGCGATGCGCTGCGAATCGGGAGCGGCGATACCGTA
AAGCACGAGGAAGCGGTCAGCCCATTCGCCGCCAAGCTCTTCAGCAATATCACGGGTAGCCAACGCTATG
TCCTGATAGCGGTCCGCCACACCCAGCCGGCCACAGTCGATGAATCCAGAAAAGCGGCCATTTTCCACCA
TGATATTCGGCAAGCAGGCATCGCCATGGGTCACGACGAGATCCTCGCCGTCGGGCATGCGCGCCTTGAG
CCTGGCGAACAGTTCGGCTGGCGCGAGCCCCTGATGCTCTTCGTCCAGATCATCCTGATCGACAAGACCG
GCTTCCATCCGAGTACGTGCTCGCTCGATGCGATGTTTCGCTTGGTGGTCGAATGGGCAGGTAGCCGGAT
CAAGCGTATGCAGCCGCCGCATTGCATCAGCCATGATGGATACTTTCTCGGCAGGAGCAAGGTGAGATGA
CAGGAGATCCTGCCCCGGCACTTCGCCCAATAGCAGCCAGTCCCTTCCCGCTTCAGTGACAACGTCGAGC
ACAGCTGCGCAAGGAACGCCCGTCGTGGCCAGCCACGATAGCCGCGCTGCCTCGTCCTGCAGTTCATTCA
GGGCACCGGACAGGTCGGTCTTGACAAAAAGAACCGGGCGCCCCTGCGCTGACAGCCGGAACACGGCGGC
ATCAGAGCAGCCGATTGTCTGTTGTGCCCAGTCATAGCCGAATAGCCTCTCCACCCAAGCGGCCGGAGAA
CCTGCGTGCAATCCATCTTGTTCAATCATGCGAAACGATCCTCATCCTGTCTCTTGATCAGATCCGAAAA
TGGATATACAAGCTCCCGGGAGCTTTTTGCAAAAGCCTAGGCCTCCAAAAAAGCCTCCTCACTACTTCTG
GAATAGCTCAGAGGCAGAGGCGGCCTCGGCCTCTGCATAAATAAAAAAAATTAGTCAGCCATGGGGCGGA
GAATGGGCGGAACTGGGCGGAGTTAGGGGCGGGATGGGCGGAGTTAGGGGCGGGACTATGGTTGCTGACT
AATTGAGATGCATGCTTTGCATACTTCTGCCTGCTGGGGAGCCTGGGGACTTTCCACACCTGGTTGCTGA
CTAATTGAGATGCATGCTTTGCATACTTCTGCCTGCTGGGGAGCCTGGGGACTTTCCACACCCTAACTGA
CACACATTCCACAGAATTAATTCGCGTTAAATTTTTGTTAAATCAGCTCATTTTTTAACCAATAGGCCGA
AATCGGCAAAATCCCTTATAAATCAAAAGAATAGACCGAGATAGGGT
[37 nt withheld, positions 2638-2674]
AAAGAACGTGGACTCCAACGTCAAAGG
[49 nt withheld, positions 2702-2750]
T
[91 nt withheld, positions 2752-2842]
G
[124 nt withheld, positions 2844-2967]
GGGGATACCCCCTAGAGCCCCAGCTGGTTCTTTCCGCCTCAGAAGCCATAGAGCCCACCGCATCCCCAGC
ATGCCTGCTATTGTCTTCCCAATCCTCCCCCTTGCTGTCCTGCCCCACCCCACCCCCCAGAATAGAATGA
CACCTACTCAGACAATGCGATGCAATTTCCTCATTTTATTAGGAAAGGACAGTGGGAGTGGCACCTTCCA
GGGTCAAGGAAGGCACGGGGGAGGGGCAAACAACAGATGGCTGGCAACTAGAAGGCACAGTCGAGGCTGA
TCAGCGGGTTTATCAGCCGGAAATCTCGAGCGTCGACAGCCAGCGCGCGATCTCGCTGCCGATCAGGTCC
GGGTTGTCTTCTTGCAGCAGATTCAGACCCGGGCCGATGTCCACAGCCTTGCAGTTAGGCAGGCTTTTGG
CCAGGCGAGCGGCTTCGGCCGGTGGGATCAGAACGCCTGGGGTGCCCCAGAACAGCAGCTTCGGGACAGG
GGACTGGTGCAGCCAGTCCATGTATTCTTCGACCAGCGCGACGATGTTCGCTGGCTCACCGGCGATTGGC
AGCTCGTTTGGGAAGCGCCACAGTGGCTCGCGGTCAACAGGATTCAGGAACGGCTCGCGGTAATGGTCCA
TCTCGACTTCAGTCAGCGGGCGGACGACACCCATCGGCAGCGTACCCTCGATAAAAACGTTCTGATCGAT
GATCAGCTTGCGGCCGACGTCGGTGGTGCGGAAGGCCTGGAAGGTCTCGCGGGCAAATTCTGGCCATTCG
TCCCAGGTCGGGATAGGGCGGATGAACTCCATAAATGCAATACCTTTGACGCGCTCTGGATTGCGCTTGG
CCCAGTGGAAACCCAGAGCGGAGCCCCAGTCGTGAATGACCAGGACGACCTCTTCCAGACCCAGGGCTTC
GATGAAGGCATCCATGAAGCGGACGTGGTCGTCGAAGAAATAACCCAGGTCTGGTTTGTCGGATTTGCCC
ATACCGATCAGGTCTGGAGCAATGCAGCGATGGGTCGGTGCAACATGCGGGATGATGTTGCGCCACACGT
AGGAGGAGGTCGGGTTACCGTGCAGGAACAGCACAGGGGTGCCATCGCGCGGACCAACATCGACGTAGTG
CATGCGCTCGCCCAGGACTTCCACATAATGGGGGTCGAATGGAAAGCCAGTACCGATTTCTGCCATTCCA
CTTCCTCCTGGTGGGACAGAGACTGGATTTTGCTTGCTTTCCATAATTACTTCACTGTCTCCCTCCATTT
CAAAATTGACATTCACAAATGAGCTGGATATCACTGTCTCTGGTTGATCTGTCTGAACAATGGAATCAGT
CTGCAATTTATTCTGTTGATATTGTTTTTCTGCTTCTTCAGACATCCTGTTTTCTTCTTCTTCTTCTTCT
TCCTCCTTCTTCATCCGATAATATTCATCAATGGCATATTGGTACTTTGGGGTGCTGATACCCAAAACAG
ATGCAATCTTCTCTCCAAGGAAGTCACACACTGAGAGAGTTGATGTAGCAGCCCGAAGCATGTAAAACCA
TAAGTAGGGACCCCAGGTAAGTTTTGTCGGATCAACAGTAGGCAAAACATCTTTCTTCTCCAGGCCATCA
ACTTCGTCTTCATCTGTGCTATATTCTTCCATTGTTTCACCACTAACAAAGTGGATGACTCTCCTTGGGA
CTTTCTTCTTTTTTCCTATGACTCCCAGTTCTACATTTTCAAAGCCTCTTTCGTTACTCATCTGCCCTGC
AGATTCCCCGAATGCCGCGGCGGCCGCAGCTCCCGAGGCTGCGACGGCTTCTCCTCGTTCCACACCGCCC
ACTGGCTCCTGGTCCATCGTCGTCGCCACCACAGGGCTGCTGGCGCTGGTGAGAAAGAGGGTAATGGCCG
GTAAGCCCACTTCCATGGTGGCGGATCCGAGCTCGGTACCAAGCTTAAGTTTAAACGCTAGCCAGCTTGG
GTCTCCCTATAGTGAGTCGTATTAATTTCGATAAGCCAGTAAGCAGTGGGTTCTCTAGTTAGCCAGAGAG
CTCTGCTTATATAGACCTCCCACCGTACACGCCTACCGCCCATTTGCGTCAATGGGGCGGAGTTGTTACG
ACATTTTGGAAAGTCCCGTTGATTTTGGTGCCAAAACAAACTCCCATTGACGTCAATGGGGTGGAGACTT
GGAAATCCCCGTGAGTCAAACCGCTATCCACGCCCATTGATGTACTGCCAAAACCGCATCACCATGGTAA
TAGCGATGACTAATACGTAGATGTACTGCCAAGTAGGAAAGTCCCATAAGGTCATGTACTGGGCATAATG
CCAGGCGGGCCATTTACCGTCATTGACGTCAATAGGGGGCGTACTTGGCATATGATACACTTGATGTACT
GCCAAGTGGGCAGTTTACCGTAAATACTCCACCCATTGACGTCAATGGAAAGTCCCTATTGGCGTTACTA
TGGGAACATACGTCATTATTGACGTCAATGGGCGGGGGTCGTTGGGCGGTCAGCCAGGCGGGCCATTTAC
CGTAAGTTATGTAACGCGGAACTCCATATATGGGCTATGAACTAATGACCCCGTAATTGATTACTATTAA
TAACTAGTCAATAATCAATGTCAACGCGTATATCTGGCCCGTACATCGCGAAGCAGCGCAAAACGCCTAA
CCCTAAGCAGATTCTTCATGCAATTGTCGGTCAAGCCTTGCCTTGTTGTAGCTTAAATTTTGCTCGCGCA
CTACTCAGCGACCTCCAACACACAAGCAGGGAGCAGATACTGGCTTAACTATGCGGCATCAGAGCAGATT
GTACTGAGAGTGCACCATAGGGGATCGGGAGATCTCCCGATCCGTCGACGTCAGGTGGCACTTTTCGGGG
AAATGTGCGCGGAACCCCTATTTGTTTATTTTTCTAAATACATTCAAATATGTATCCGCTCATGAGACAA
TAACCCTGATAAATGCTTCAATAATATTGAAAAAGGAAGAGTATGAGTATTCAACATTTCCGTGTCGCCC
TTATTCCCTTTTTTGCGGCATTTTGCCTTCCTGTTTTTGCTCACCCAGAAACGCTGGTGAAAGTAAAAGA
TGCTGAAGATCAGTTGGGTGCACGAGTGGGTTACATCGAACTGGATCTCAACAGCGGTAAGATCCTTGAG
AGTTTTCGCCCCGAAGAACGTTTTCCAATGATGAGCACTTTTAAAGTTCTGCTATGTGGCGCGGTATTAT
CCCGTATTGACGCCGGGCAAGAGCAACTCGGTCGCCGCATACACTATTCTCAGAATGACTTGGTTGAGTA
CTCACCAGTCACAGAAAAGCATCTTACGGATGGCATGACAGTAAGAGAATTATGCAGTGCTGCCATAACC
ATGAGTGATAACACTGCGGCCAACTTACTTCTGACAACGATCGGAGGACCGAAGGAGCTAACCGCTTTTT
TGCACAACATGGGGGATCATGTAACTCGCCTTGATCGTTGGGAACCGGAGCTGAATGAAGCCATACCAAA
CGACGAGCGTGACACCACGATGCCTGTAGCAATGGCAACAACGTTGCGCAAACTATTAACTGGCGAACTA
CTTACTCTAGCTTCCCGGCAACAATTAATAGACTGGATGGAGGCGGATAAAGTTGCAGGACCACTTCTGC
GCTCGGCCCTTCCGGCTGGCTGGTTTATTGCTGATAAATCTGGAGCCGGTGAGCGTGGGTCTCGCGGTAT
CATTGCAGCACTGGGGCCAGATGGTAAGCCCTCCCGTATCGTAGTTATCTACACGACGGGGAGTCAGGCA
ACTATGGATGAACGAAATAGACAGATCGCTGAGATAGGTGCCTCACTGATTAAGCATTGGTAACTGTCAG
ACCAAGTTTACTCATATATACTTTAGATTGATTTAAAACTTCATTTTTAATTTAAAAGGATCTAGGTGAA
GATCCTTTTTGATAATCTCATGACCAAAATCCCTTAACGTGAGTTTTCGTTCCACTGAGCGTCAGACCCC
GTAGAAAAGATCAAAGGATCTTC
