>Addgene plasmid #224591 | FAM177A1-Halo | depositor partial sequence | sequence record 440075 | FAM177A1-Halo
ATGGAAGTGGGCTTACCGGCCATTACCCTCTTTCTCACCAGCGCCAGCAGCCCTGTGGTGGCGACGACGA
TGGACCAGGAGCCAGTGGGCGGTGTGGAACGAGGAGAAGCCGTCGCAGCCTCGGGAGCTGCGGCCGCCGC
GGCATTCGGGGAATCTGCAGGGCAGATGAGTAACGAAAGAGGCTTTGAAAATGTAGAACTGGGAGTCATA
GGAAAAAAGAAGAAAGTCCCAAGGAGAGTCATCCACTTTGTTAGTGGTGAAACAATGGAAGAATATAGCA
CAGATGAAGACGAAGTTGATGGCCTGGAGAAGAAAGATGTTTTGCCTACTGTTGATCCGACAAAACTTAC
CTGGGGTCCCTACTTATGGTTTTACATGCTTCGGGCTGCTACATCAACTCTCTCAGTGTGTGACTTCCTT
GGAGAGAAGATTGCATCTGTTTTGGGTATCAGCACCCCAAAGTACCAATATGCCATTGATGAATATTATC
GGATGAAGAAGGAGGAAGAAGAAGAAGAAGAAGAAAACAGGATGTCTGAAGAAGCAGAAAAACAATATCA
ACAGAATAAATTGCAGACTGATTCCATTGTTCAGACAGATCAACCAGAGACAGTGATATCCAGCTCATTT
GTGAATGTCAATTTTGAAATGGAGGGAGACAGTGAAGTAATTATGGAAAGCAAGCAAAATCCAGTCTCTG
TCCCACCAGGAGGAAGTGGAATGGCAGAAATCGGTACTGGCTTTCCATTCGACCCCCATTATGTGGAAGT
CCTGGGCGAGCGCATGCACTACGTCGATGTTGGTCCGCGCGATGGCACCCCTGTGCTGTTCCTGCACGGT
AACCCGACCTCCTCCTACGTGTGGCGCAACATCATCCCGCATGTTGCACCGACCCATCGCTGCATTGCTC
CAGACCTGATCGGTATGGGCAAATCCGACAAACCAGACCTGGGTTATTTCTTCGACGACCACGTCCGCTT
CATGGATGCCTTCATCGAAGCCCTGGGTCTGGAAGAGGTCGTCCTGGTCATTCACGACTGGGGCTCCGCT
CTGGGTTTCCACTGGGCCAAGCGCAATCCAGAGCGCGTCAAAGGTATTGCATTTATGGAGTTCATCCGCC
CTATCCCGACCTGGGACGAATGGCCAGAATTTGCCCGCGAGACCTTCCAGGCCTTCCGCACCACCGACGT
CGGCCGCAAGCTGATCATCGATCAGAACGTTTTTATCGAGGGTACGCTGCCGATGGGTGTCGTCCGCCCG
CTGACTGAAGTCGAGATGGACCATTACCGCGAGCCGTTCCTGAATCCTGTTGACCGCGAGCCACTGTGGC
GCTTCCCAAACGAGCTGCCAATCGCCGGTGAGCCAGCGAACATCGTCGCGCTGGTCGAAGAATACATGGA
CTGGCTGCACCAGTCCCCTGTCCCGAAGCTGCTGTTCTGGGGCACCCCAGGCGTTCTGATCCCACCGGCC
GAAGCCGCTCGCCTGGCCAAAAGCCTGCCTAACTGCAAGGCTGTGGACATCGGCCCGGGTCTGAATCTGC
TGCAAGAAGACAACCCGGACCTGATCGGCAGCGAGATCGCGCGCTGGCTGTCGACGCTCGAGATTTCCGG
CTGA
